>Addgene plasmid #236973 | hCHMP4B-NanoLuc Vector | addgene full sequence | sequence record 471862 | Addgene NGS Result
AAGACGCGTGACGTCGGCAGTGAAAAAAATGCTTTATTTGTGAAATTTGTGATGCTATTGCTTTATTTGT
AACCATTATAAGCTGCAATAAACAAGTTAACAACAACAATTGCATTCATTTTATGTTTCAGGTTCAGGGG
GAGGTGTGGGAGGTTTTTTAAAGCAAGTAAAACCTCTACAAATGTGGTATGGCTGATTATGATCCGCGGC
CGCAATACGTCGACGTTATCAGCTGACTTCGTACGAGAGCCTAGGTGTTTCTAGAGTCGCGGCCTTACGC
CAGAATGCGTTCGCACAGCCGCCAGCCGGTCACTCCGTTGATGGTTACTCGGAACAGCAGGGAGCCGTCG
GGGTTGATCAGGCGCTCGTCGATAATTTTGTTGCCGTTCCACAGGGTCCCTGTTACAGTGATCTTTTTGC
CGTCGAACACGGCGATGCCTTCATACGGCCGTCCGAAATAGTCGATCATGTTCGGCGTAACCCCGTCGAT
TACCAGTGTGCCATAGTGCAGGATCACCTTAAAGTGATGATCATCCACAGGGTACACCACCTTAAAAATT
TTTTCGATCTGGCCCATTTGGTCGCCGCTCAGACCTTCATACGGGATGATGACATGGATGTCGATCTTCA
GCCCATTTTCACCGCTCAGGACAATCCTTTGGATCGGAGTTACGGACACCCCGAGATTCTGAAACAAACT
GGACACACCTCCCTGTTCAAGGACTTGGTCCAGGTTGTAGCCGGCTGTCTGTCGCCAGTCCCCAACGAAA
TCTTCGAGTGTGAAGACGCCGCTCGAGCCGAGAGAAACCATGGATCCAGCCCAGTTCTCCAATTCCTTCA
TGTCGTCGTCCTCCTCTTCTTTCTTCTTGGCGGGTTTTGATGGTAGGGCTATAGAGGGAACATTTGGTAG
AGGGACTGTTTCGGGTCCACTGATTTCCAGCAAATTCTTGTCTAGTTCCTCCTGTTCTAGTTCTTCTAAT
TCCGCCATGAGCTCATCCTCGTCAAACTCTTCTCCAAACCCTACAGGTTTCGAAATTGCTGTTGAAATCT
CCTCTGCAAGTTCTTGCTGGTCAGCAATGTCCTGCATTAACTCATCAACTTTATCGATGTCCATGTTGTC
ATGGGCCGCCTTCATGGCCTTGGCGGCATAGCCCATGTTCTTGAGCACCTCGGTGTTGGTGTTGGCATTC
TCCAGGGCCTCCCGCTGGAACTCGATGGTTGATAATGTGCCGTCGATCTGCGCCAGCTGCTTCTCATACC
TCTTCTTACGCTTCAGTGCCTGGAGGGCCGCGCGCTTGTTTTTGGTGCCGTGCTTCTTGGCGGCCGTCAG
CTCCTGCTCGATTTTCTTCTCCAGGAACTCCTGTTTCTTGCTTAACATCTCTTCCGTGTCCCGCAGCCGC
TGGATGGCCTCCTGGGGGGTCGGGCCGCCCTTGCCGGCCTTACCCCCTCCAGCCCCGAACAGCTTCCCGA
ACACCGACATGGCGATCGCTAGCTGCAAAAAGAACAAGTAGCTTGTATTCTATAGTGTCACCTAAATGGG
CGATCTGACGGTTCACTAAACCAGCTCTGCTTATATAGGCCTCCCTGGCGCGCCACTAGTTATTAATAGT
AATCAATTACGGGGTCATTAGTTCATAGCCCATATATGGAGTTCCGCGTTACATAACTTACGGTAAATGG
CCCGCCTGGCTGACCGCCCAACGACCCCCGCCCATTGACGTCAATAATGACGTATGTTCCCATAGTAACG
CCAATAGGGACTTTCCATTGACGTCAATGGGTGGAGTATTTACGGTAAACTGCCCACTTGGCAGTACATC
AAGTGTATCATATGCCAAGTCCGCCCCCTATTGACGTCAATGACGGTAAATGGCCCGCCTGGCATTATGC
CCAGTACATGACCTTACGGGACTTTCCTACTTGGCAGTACATCTACGTATTAGTCATCGCTATTACCATG
GTGATGCGGTTTTGGCAGTACACCAATGGGCGTGGATAGCGGTTTGACTCACGGGGATTTCCAAGTCTCC
ACCCCATTGACGTCAATGGGAGTTTGTTTTGGCACCAAAATCAACGGGACTTTCCAAAATGTCGTAATAA
CCCCGCCCCGTTGACGCAAATGGGCGGTAGGCGTGTACGGTGGGAGGTCAAATCGAATTCTAATACTGTT
GACAATTAATCATCGGCATAGTATATCGGCATAGTATAATACGACAAGGTGAGGAACTAAACCCAGGAGG
CAGATCATGATTGAACAAGATGGATTGCACGCAGGTTCTCCGGCCGCTTGGGTGGAGAGGCTATTCGGCT
ATGACTGGGCACAACAGACAATCGGCTGCTCTGATGCCGCCGTGTTCCGGCTGTCAGCGCAGGGGCGCCC
GGTTCTTTTTGTCAAGACCGACCTGTCCGGTGCCCTGAATGAACTGCAGGACGAGGCAGCGCGGCTATCG
TGGCTGGCCACGACGGGCGTTCCTTGCGCAGCTGTGCTCGACGTTGTCACTGAAGCGGGAAGGGACTGGC
TGCTATTGGGCGAAGTGCCGGGGCAGGATCTCCTGTCATCTCACCTTGCTCCTGCCGAGAAAGTATCCAT
CATGGCTGATGCAATGCGGCGGCTGCATACGCTTGATCCGGCTACCTGCCCATTCGACCACCAAGCGAAA
CATCGCATCGAGCGAGCACGTACTCGGATGGAAGCCGGTCTTGTCGATCAGGATGATCTGGACGAAGAGC
ATCAGGGGCTCGCGCCAGCCGAACTGTTCGCCAGGCTCAAGGCGCGCATGCCCGACGGCGAGGATCTCGT
CGTGACCCATGGCGATGCCTGCTTGCCGAATATCATGGTGGAAAATGGCCGCTTTTCTGGATTCATCGAC
TGTGGCCGGCTGGGTGTGGCGGACCGCTATCAGGACATAGCGTTGGCTACCCGTGATATTGCTGAAGAGC
TTGGCGGCGAATGGGCTGACCGCTTCCTCGTGCTTTACGGTATCGCCGCTCCCGATTCGCAGCGCATCGC
CTTCTATCGCCTTCTTGACGAGTTCTTCTGATTCGAAATGACCGACCAAGCGACGCCCAACCGGTATCAG
CTCACTCAAAGGCGGTAATACGGTTATCCACAGAATCAGGGGATAACGCAGGAAAGAACATGTGAGCAAA
AGGCCAGCAAAAGGCCAGGAACCGTAAAAAGGCCGCGTTGCTGGCGTTTTTCCATAGGCTCCGCCCCCCT
GACGAGCATCACAAAAATCGACGCTCAAGTCAGAGGTGGCGAAACCCGACAGGACTATAAAGATACCAGG
CGTTTCCCCCTGGAAGCTCCCTCGTGCGCTCTCCTGTTCCGACCCTGCCGCTTACCGGATACCTGTCCGC
CTTTCTCCCTTCGGGAAGCGTGGCGCTTTCTCATAGCTCACGCTGTAGGTATCTCAGTTCGGTGTAGGTC
GTTCGCTCCAAGCTGGGCTGTGTGCACGAACCCCCCGTTCAGCCCGACCGCTGCGCCTTATCCGGTAACT
ATCGTCTTGAGTCCAACCCGGTAAGACACGACTTATCGCCACTGGCAGCAGCCACTGGTAACAGGATTAG
CAGAGCGAGGTATGTAGGCGGTGCTACAGAGTTCTTGAAGTGGTGGCCTAACTACGGCTACACTAGAAGG
ACAGTATTTGGTATCTGCGCTCTGCTGAAGCCAGTTACCTTCGGAAAAAGAGTTGGTAGCTCTTGATCCG
GCAAACAAACCACCGCTGGTAGCGGTGGTTTTTTTGTTTGCAAGCAGCAGATTACGCGCAGAAAAAAAGG
ATTTCAAGAAGATCCTTTGATCTTTTCTACGGGGTCTGACGCTCAGTGGAACGAAAACTCACGTTAAGGG
ATTTTGGTCATGAGATTATCAAAAAGGATCTTCACCTAGATCCTTTTATAGTCCGGAATCGTCACACAAA
AAACCAACACACAGATGTAATGAAAATAAAGATATTTTATTGCGGCCATCGTGATGGCTAGAGTCTAAAC
TCGACCTACCTCCTTAGCGCGCGGTCGTGTACTGGGCCGGCGGTTGCCGCTGTCGGCCAGCACCTCGACG
CAGCCGTCGGTCCATACGGCTGCGCTCCGGCGAGCGATTTGTGTGCGACCGACGGTGCCGGCCCCGCTGC
GGACGATGGCATCGCAGCGGCCTTGAGCCCAGGCAGCATCGTCGAAGTTGCCGTCCACGAGGCTCTGGTA
GAGCTGATCCAGGCCGATGCGCAGCATGTAGGCTCGCAGACGAGGGCTGCCGGCCAGCTCGGGATGCCGG
CGCTCGAAGTAGCGAGTCTGCTGCTCCATGCAAGCCAGCCAGGGCCGCCAGAAGAAGATGTTGGCCACCT
CGTACTGACTGTCCCCGAACATAGCTTCGGACCAGTCGATTACGGCGGTGATGCGGCCGTTGTCGGTCAG
GACGTTGTTGCTGCCGAAGTCGGCATGGACGAGGTGGCGCACCTCGGGACAGTCTTCGGCCCACAGCATC
AGTTCGTCCAGGGCTTGAGCTACGCTGGCGGACACGGTGTCGTCCATCACGGTCTGCCAGTGGTAGACAT
GGGGATCAGCAATGGCGCAAATGAAATCCCGCCAGGTTGTGTACTGGCCGATGCCTTGGGGCCCGAATGG
GCCGAAGCCGCTGGTTTGACTGAGGTCGGCGGCGGCAATAGCATCCATAGCTTCGGCGACAGGCTGTAAC
ACAGCAGGCAGCTCTGTTTCGGGGAGGTCTTGGAGAGTAACGCCTTGGGCGCGTCTACTGATGCAGTATG
TCAGGCTCTCGCTGAACTCGCCGATGTCCAACACTTCGGGGATGGGTAGTGCAGCGCTGGCGAAGTGGCG
GTACACGTAGCGGTCTTTGTAGAAGCCATCAGCGCAGCTATTCACCCGCAGTACATAGCCGCGTCCGCCG
ACATCGAAGCTGAAGGCTCGGCTCTCTTCGCCCTCCGACAACTGCATCAGGTCGCTCACACTGTCGAACT
TCTCGATGAGAAATTTTTCAACGCTGGTAGCGGTGAGTTCGGGCTTCTTCATGGTGGCGCTAGTGTCAGA
AGAATCGAGCTTTTTGCAAAAGCCTAGGCCTCCAAAAAAGCCTCCTCACTACTTCTGGAATAGCTCAGAG
GCCGAGGCGGCCTCGGCCTCTGCATAAATAAAAAAAATTAGTCAGCCATGGGGCGGAGAATGGGCGGAAC
TGGGCGGAGTTAGGGGCGGGATGGGCGGAGTTAGGGGCGGGACTATGGTTGCTGACTAATTGAGATGCAT
GCTTTGCATACTTCTGCCTGCTGGGGAGCCTGGGGACTTTCCACACCTGGTTGCTGACTAATTGAGATGC
ATGCTTTGCATACTTCTGCCTGCTGGGGAGCCTGGGGACTTTCCACACCCTAACTGACACACATTCCACA
GCTGGTTCTTTCCGCCTCAGAAGGTACCTAACCAAGTTCCTCTTTCAGAGGTTATTTCAGGCCATGGTGC
TGCGC
Features (pLannotate 1.2.2; 14 found; start..end, strand, type, name):
     17..98      -  polyA_signal   SV40 poly(A) signal: SV40 polyadenylation signal
    121..204     -  CDS            large T antigen (fragment): large T antigen from SV40 (simian virus 40)
    275..787     -  CDS            Nluc: NanoLuc® luciferase human codon-optimized
    809..1480    -  CDS            CHMP4B: CHM4B_HUMAN - Also known as C20orf178, SHAX1. Experimental evidence at protein level: Swiss-Prot protein existence level 1. (Microbial infection) The ESCRT machinery also functions in topologically equivalent membrane fission events, such as the budding of enveloped viruses (HIV-1 and other lentiviruses). Via its interaction with PDCD6IP involved in HIV-1 p6- and p9-dependent virus release. From Homo sapiens (Human).
   1519..1537    -  promoter       SP6 promoter: promoter for bacteriophage SP6 RNA polymerase
   1563..1585    -  promoter       minimal CMV promoter (fragment): human cytomegalovirus (CMV) immediate early promoter
   1595..1960    +  enhancer       CMV enhancer: human cytomegalovirus immediate early enhancer
   1962..2149    +  promoter       CMV promoter (fragment): human cytomegalovirus (CMV) immediate early promoter
   2168..2215    +  promoter       EM7 promoter: synthetic bacterial promoter&nbsp
   2247..3038    +  CDS            neo: KKA2_KLEPN - Also known as kan, nptII. Experimental evidence at protein level: Swiss-Prot protein existence level 1. Resistance to kanamycin, neomycin, paromomycin, ribostamycin, butirosin and gentamicin B. From Klebsiella pneumoniae.
   3199..3787    -  rep_origin     ori: high-copy-number ColE1/pMB1/pBR322/pUC origin of replication
   3913..3961    -  polyA_signal   poly(A) signal: synthetic polyadenylation signal
   4000..5022    -  CDS            hph: KHYB_ECOLX - Experimental evidence at protein level: Swiss-Prot protein existence level 1. The aminoglycoside phosphotransferases achieve inactivation of their antibiotic substrates by phosphorylation. Only phosphorylates hygromycin and closely related compounds such as demethyl analogs and destomycin. From Escherichia coli.
   5053..5410    -  promoter       SV40 promoter: SV40 enhancer and early promoter
