[The description below was written by a language model from this plasmid's Addgene catalogue record and pLannotate feature annotations shown in this document.]
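Description:
hCHMP4B-NanoLuc Vector is a mammalian expression plasmid of about 5.5 kb, catalogued as built on the pFC32K Nluc CMV-neo Flexi backbone, a vector designed to append NanoLuc luciferase to the C terminus of an inserted open reading frame. It is propagated in E. coli from a high-copy ColE1/pUC-type origin under kanamycin selection. The kanamycin resistance comes from a neo (nptII) coding sequence that lies downstream of a bacterial EM7 promoter.

The payload is unmutated human CHMP4B, an ESCRT-III subunit involved in membrane fission events such as enveloped virus budding. It sits directly upstream of a human codon-optimised Nluc coding sequence on the same strand, followed by an SV40 polyadenylation signal, consistent with a CHMP4B-NanoLuc fusion. The catalogue gives CMV as the promoter. In the feature table, however, the only same-strand elements immediately upstream of the fusion are a short minimal CMV promoter fragment and an SP6 promoter, which could allow in vitro transcription. The full CMV enhancer and a larger CMV promoter fragment are annotated on the opposite strand, pointing towards the EM7-neo cassette. This may mean the enhancer is shared between divergent units, but the record does not explain the arrangement.

For mammalian selection the catalogue lists hygromycin. This matches a separate cassette made up of the SV40 enhancer/early promoter, the hph hygromycin phosphotransferase gene and a synthetic poly(A) signal, even though the backbone name refers to neo.

The record does not state an intended application. NanoLuc fusions of this kind are generally used as luminescent reporters of protein abundance or as energy donors in bioluminescence resonance energy transfer assays of protein interactions or ligand engagement in living cells.
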