Addgene plasmid #236973: hCHMP4B-NanoLuc Vector
Depositing lab: Promega Corporation.
Backbone
  Vector backbone: pFC32K Nluc CMV-neo Flexi(R) Vector
  Vector type: Mammalian Expression
  Selectable markers: Hygromycin
Growth in bacteria
  Bacterial resistance: Kanamycin, 50 μg/mL
  Growth temperature: 37°C
  Growth strain: DH5alpha
  Copy number: High Copy
Gene/Insert
  Gene/Insert name: hCHMP4B
  Species: H. sapiens (human)
  Mutation: None
  Entrez Gene: CHMP4B (a.k.a. C20orf178, CHMP4A, CTPP3, CTRCT31, SNF7, SNF7-2, Shax1, VPS32B, Vps32-2, dJ553F4.4)
  Promoter: CMV
  Tag / fusion protein: NanoLuc (R) (C terminal on backbone)
  Cloning method: Other
How to cite: hCHMP4B-NanoLuc Vector was a gift from Promega Corporation (Addgene plasmid # 236973 ; http://n2t.net/addgene:236973 ; RRID:Addgene_236973)
